>Addgene plasmid #77898 | TNNI3K gRNA (BRDN0001147407) | addgene full sequence | sequence record 188612 | Addgene Assembled Sequence
CCCGGGTGCAAAGATGGATAAAGTTTTAAACAGAGAGGAATCTTTGCAGCTAATGGACCTTCTAGGTCTT
GAAAGGAGTGGGAATTGGCTCCGGTGCCCGTCAGTGGGCAGAGCGCACATCGCCCACAGTCCCCGAGAAG
TTGGGGGGAGGGGTCGGCAATTGATCCGGTGCCTAGAGAAGGTGGCGCGGGGTAAACTGGGAAAGTGATG
TCGTGTACTGGCTCCGCCTTTTTCCCGAGGGTGGGGGAGAACCGTATATAAGTGCAGTAGTCGCCGTGAA
CGTTCTTTTTCGCAACGGGTTTGCCGCCAGAACACAGGTAAGTGCCGTGTGTGGTTCCCGCGGGCCTGGC
CTCTTTACGGGTTATGGCCCTTGCGTGCCTTGAATTACTTCCACCTGGCTGCAGTACGTGATTCTTGATC
CCGAGCTTCGGGTTGGAAGTGGGTGGGAGAGTTCGAGGCCTTGCGCTTAAGGAGCCCCTTCGCCTCGTGC
TTGAGTTGAGGCCTGGCCTGGGCGCTGGGGCCGCCGCGTGCGAATCTGGTGGCACCTTCGCGCCTGTCTC
GCTGCTTTCGATAAGTCTCTAGCCATTTAAAATTTTTGATGACCTGCTGCGACGCTTTTTTTCTGGCAAG
ATAGTCTTGTAAATGCGGGCCAAGATCTGCACACTGGTATTTCGGTTTTTGGGGCCGCGGGCGGCGACGG
GGCCCGTGCGTCCCAGCGCACATGTTCGGCGAGGCGGGGCCTGCGAGCGCGGCCACCGAGAATCGGACGG
GGGTAGTCTCAAGCTGGCCGGCCTGCTCTGGTGCCTGGCCTCGCGCCGCCGTGTATCGCCCCGCCCTGGG
CGGCAAGGCTGGCCCGGTCGGCACCAGTTGCGTGAGCGGAAAGATGGCCGCTTCCCGGCCCTGCTGCAGG
GAGCTCAAAATGGAGGACGCGGCGCTCGGGAGAGCGGGCGGGTGAGTCACCCACACAAAGGAAAAGGGCC
TTTCCGTCCTCAGCCGTCGCTTCATGTGACTCCACGGAGTACCGGGCGCCGTCCAGGCACCTCGATTAGT
TCTCGAGCTTTTGGAGTACGTCGTCTTTAGGTTGGGGGGAGGGGTTTTATGCGATGGAGTTTCCCCACAC
TGAGTGGGTGGAGACTGAAGTTAGGCCAGCTTGGCACTTGATGTAATTCTCCTTGGAATTTGCCCTTTTT
GAGTTTGGATCTTGGTTCATTCTCAAGCCTCAGACAGTGGTTCAAAGTTTTTTTCTTCCATTTCAGGTGT
CGTGACGTACGGCCACCATGACCGAGTACAAGCCCACGGTGCGCCTCGCCACCCGCGACGACGTCCCCAG
GGCCGTACGCACCCTCGCCGCCGCGTTCGCCGACTACCCCGCCACGCGCCACACCGTCGATCCGGACCGC
CACATCGAGCGGGTCACCGAGCTGCAAGAACTCTTCCTCACGCGCGTCGGGCTCGACATCGGCAAGGTGT
GGGTCGCGGACGACGGCGCCGCCGTGGCGGTCTGGACCACGCCGGAGAGCGTCGAAGCGGGGGCGGTGTT
CGCCGAGATCGGCCCGCGCATGGCCGAGTTGAGCGGTTCCCGGCTGGCCGCGCAGCAACAGATGGAAGGC
CTCCTGGCGCCGCACCGGCCCAAGGAGCCCGCGTGGTTCCTGGCCACCGTCGGAGTCTCGCCCGACCACC
AGGGCAAGGGTCTGGGCAGCGCCGTCGTGCTCCCCGGAGTGGAGGCGGCCGAGCGCGCCGGGGTGCCCGC
CTTCCTGGAGACCTCCGCGCCCCGCAACCTCCCCTTCTACGAGCGGCTCGGCTTCACCGTCACCGCCGAC
GTCGAGGTGCCCGAAGGACCGCGCACCTGGTGCATGACCCGCAAGCCCGGTGCCTGAACGCGTTAAGTCG
ACAATCAACCTCTGGATTACAAAATTTGTGAAAGATTGACTGGTATTCTTAACTATGTTGCTCCTTTTAC
GCTATGTGGATACGCTGCTTTAATGCCTTTGTATCATGCTATTGCTTCCCGTATGGCTTTCATTTTCTCC
TCCTTGTATAAATCCTGGTTGCTGTCTCTTTATGAGGAGTTGTGGCCCGTTGTCAGGCAACGTGGCGTGG
TGTGCACTGTGTTTGCTGACGCAACCCCCACTGGTTGGGGCATTGCCACCACCTGTCAGCTCCTTTCCGG
GACTTTCGCTTTCCCCCTCCCTATTGCCACGGCGGAACTCATCGCCGCCTGCCTTGCCCGCTGCTGGACA
GGGGCTCGGCTGTTGGGCACTGACAATTCCGTGGTGTTGTCGGGGAAATCATCGTCCTTTCCTTGGCTGC
TCGCCTGTGTTGCCACCTGGATTCTGCGCGGGACGTCCTTCTGCTACGTCCCTTCGGCCCTCAATCCAGC
GGACCTTCCTTCCCGCGGCCTGCTGCCGGCTCTGCGGCCTCTTCCGCGTCTTCGCCTTCGCCCTCAGACG
AGTCGGATCTCCCTTTGGGCCGCCTCCCCGCGTCGACTTTAAGACCAATGACTTACAAGGCAGCTGTAGA
TCTTAGCCACTTTTTAAAAGAAAAGGGGGGACTGGAAGGGCTAATTCACTCCCAACGAAGACAAGATCTG
CTTTTTGCTTGTACTGGGTCTCTCTGGTTAGACCAGATCTGAGCCTGGGAGCTCTCTGGCTAACTAGGGA
ACCCACTGCTTAAGCCTCAATAAAGCTTGCCTTGAGTGCTTCAAGTAGTGTGTGCCCGTCTGTTGTGTGA
CTCTGGTAACTAGAGATCCCTCAGACCCTTTTAGTCAGTGTGGAAAATCTCTAGCAGTACGTATAGTAGT
TCATGTCATCTTATTATTCAGTATTTATAACTTGCAAAGAAATGAATATCAGAGAGTGAGAGGAACTTGT
TTATTGCAGCTTATAATGGTTACAAATAAAGCAATAGCATCACAAATTTCACAAATAAAGCATTTTTTTC
ACTGCATTCTAGTTGTGGTTTGTCCAAACTCATCAATGTATCTTATCATGTCTGGCTCTAGCTATCCCGC
CCCTAACTCCGCCCATCCCGCCCCTAACTCCGCCCAGTTCCGCCCATTCTCCGCCCCATGGCTGACTAAT
TTTTTTTATTTATGCAGAGGCCGAGGCCGCCTCGGCCTCTGAGCTATTCCAGAAGTAGTGAGGAGGCTTT
TTTGGAGGCCTAGGGACGTACCCAATTCGCCCTATAGTGAGTCGTATTACGCGCGCTCACTGGCCGTCGT
TTTACAACGTCGTGACTGGGAAAACCCTGGCGTTACCCAACTTAATCGCCTTGCAGCACATCCCCCTTTC
GCCAGCTGGCGTAATAGCGAAGAGGCCCGCACCGATCGCCCTTCCCAACAGTTGCGCAGCCTGAATGGCG
AATGGG
[124 nt withheld, positions 3367-3490]
C
[91 nt withheld, positions 3492-3582]
A
[49 nt withheld, positions 3584-3632]
CCTTTGACGTTGGAGTCCACGTTCTTT
[37 nt withheld, positions 3660-3696]
ACCCTATCTCGGTCTATTCTTTTGATTTATAAGGGATTTTGCCGATTTCGGCCTATTGGTTAAAAAATGA
GCTGATTTAACAAAAATTTAACGCGAATTTTAACAAAATATTAACGCTTACAATTTAGGTGGCACTTTTC
GGGGAAATGTGCGCGGAACCCCTATTTGTTTATTTTTCTAAATACATTCAAATATGTATCCGCTCATGAG
ACAATAACCCTGATAAATGCTTCAATAATATTGAAAAAGGAAGAGTATGAGTATTCAACATTTCCGTGTC
GCCCTTATTCCCTTTTTTGCGGCATTTTGCCTTCCTGTTTTTGCTCACCCAGAAACGCTGGTGAAAGTAA
AAGATGCTGAAGATCAGTTGGGTGCACGAGTGGGTTACATCGAACTGGATCTCAACAGCGGTAAGATCCT
TGAGAGTTTTCGCCCCGAAGAACGTTTTCCAATGATGAGCACTTTTAAAGTTCTGCTATGTGGCGCGGTA
TTATCCCGTATTGACGCCGGGCAAGAGCAACTCGGTCGCCGCATACACTATTCTCAGAATGACTTGGTTG
AGTACTCACCAGTCACAGAAAAGCATCTTACGGATGGCATGACAGTAAGAGAATTATGCAGTGCTGCCAT
AACCATGAGTGATAACACTGCGGCCAACTTACTTCTGACAACGATCGGAGGACCGAAGGAGCTAACCGCT
TTTTTGCACAACATGGGGGATCATGTAACTCGCCTTGATCGTTGGGAACCGGAGCTGAATGAAGCCATAC
CAAACGACGAGCGTGACACCACGATGCCTGTAGCAATGGCAACAACGTTGCGCAAACTATTAACTGGCGA
ACTACTTACTCTAGCTTCCCGGCAACAATTAATAGACTGGATGGAGGCGGATAAAGTTGCAGGACCACTT
CTGCGCTCGGCCCTTCCGGCTGGCTGGTTTATTGCTGATAAATCTGGAGCCGGTGAGCGTGGGTCTCGCG
GTATCATTGCAGCACTGGGGCCAGATGGTAAGCCCTCCCGTATCGTAGTTATCTACACGACGGGGAGTCA
GGCAACTATGGATGAACGAAATAGACAGATCGCTGAGATAGGTGCCTCACTGATTAAGCATTGGTAACTG
TCAGACCAAGTTTACTCATATATACTTTAGATTGATTTAAAACTTCATTTTTAATTTAAAAGGATCTAGG
TGAAGATCCTTTTTGATAATCTCATGACCAAAATCCCTTAACGTGAGTTTTCGTTCCACTGAGCGTCAGA
CCCCGTAGAAAAGATCAAAGGATCTTCTTGAGATCCTTTTTTTCTGCGCGTAATCTGCTGCTTGCAAACA
AAAAAACCACCGCTACCAGCGGTGGTTTGTTTGCCGGATCAAGAGCTACCAACTCTTTTTCCGAAGGTAA
CTGGCTTCAGCAGAGCGCAGATACCAAATACTGTTCTTCTAGTGTAGCCGTAGTTAGGCCACCACTTCAA
GAACTCTGTAGCACCGCCTACATACCTCGCTCTGCTAATCCTGTTACCAGTGGCTGCTGCCAGTGGCGAT
AAGTCGTGTCTTACCGGGTTGGACTCAAGACGATAGTTACCGGATAAGGCGCAGCGGTCGGGCTGAACGG
GGGGTTCGTGCACACAGCCCAGCTTGGAGCGAACGACCTACACCGAACTGAGATACCTACAGCGTGAGCT
ATGAGAAAGCGCCACGCTTCCCGAAGGGAGAAAGGCGGACAGGTATCCGGTAAGCGGCAGGGTCGGAACA
GGAGAGCGCACGAGGGAGCTTCCAGGGGGAAACGCCTGGTATCTTTATAGTCCTGTCGGGTTTCGCCACC
TCTGACTTGAGCGTCGATTTTTGTGATGCTCGTCAGGGGGGCGGAGCCTATGGAAAAACGCCAGCAACGC
GGCCTTTTTACGGTTCCTGGCCTTTTGCTGGCCTTTTGCTCACATGTTCTTTCCTGCGTTATCCCCTGAT
TCTGTGGATAACCGTATTACCGCCTTTGAGTGAGCTGATACCGCTCGCCGCAGCCGAACGACCGAGCGCA
GCGAGTCAGTGAGCGAGGAAGCGGAAGAGCGCCCAATACGCAAACCGCCTCTCCCCGCGCGTTGGCCGAT
TCATTAATGCAGCTGGCACGACAGGTTTCCCGACTGGAAAGCGGGCAGTGAGCGCAACGCAATTAATGTG
AGTTAGCTCACTCATTAGGCACCCCAGGCTTTACACTTTATGCTTCCGGCTCGTATGTTGTGTGGAATTG
TGAGCGGATAACAATTTCACACAGGAAACAGCTATGACCATGATTACGCCAAGCGCGCAATTAACCCTCA
CTAAAGGGAACAAAAGCTGGAGCTGCAAGCTTAATGTAGTCTTATGCAATACTCTTGTAGTCTTGCAACA
TGGTAACGATGAGTTAGCAACATGCCTTACAAGGAGAGAAAAAGCACCGTGCATGCCGATTGGTGGAAGT
AAGGTGGTACGATCGTGCCTTATTAGGAAGGCAACAGACGGGTCTGACATGGATTGGACGAACCACTGAA
TTGCCGCATTGCAGAGATATTGTATTTAAGTGCCTAGCTCGATACATAAACGGGTCTCTCTGGTTAGACC
AGATCTGAGCCTGGGAGCTCTCTGGCTAACTAGGGAACCCACTGCTTAAGCCTCAATAAAGCTTGCCTTG
AGTGCTTCAAGTAGTGTGTGCCCGTCTGTTGTGTGACTCTGGTAACTAGAGATCCCTCAGACCCTTTTAG
TCAGTGTGGAAAATCTCTAGCAGTGGCGCCCGAACAGGGACTTGAAAGCGAAAGGGAAACCAGAGGAGCT
CTCTCGACGCAGGACTCGGCTTGCTGAAGCGCGCACGGCAAGAGGCGAGGGGCGGCGACTGGTGAGTACG
CCAAAAATTTTGACTAGCGGAGGCTAGAAGGAGAGAGATGGGTGCGAGAGCGTCAGTATTAAGCGGGGGA
GAATTAGATCGCGATGGGAAAAAATTCGGTTAAGGCCAGGGGGAAAGAAAAAATATAAATTAAAACATAT
AGTATGGGCAAGCAGGGAGCTAGAACGATTCGCAGTTAATCCTGGCCTGTTAGAAACATCAGAAGGCTGT
AGACAAATACTGGGACAGCTACAACCATCCCTTCAGACAGGATCAGAAGAACTTAGATCATTATATAATA
CAGTAGCAACCCTCTATTGTGTGCATCAAAGGATAGAGATAAAAGACACCAAGGAAGCTTTAGACAAGAT
AGAGGAAGAGCAAAACAAAAGTAAGACCACCGCACAGCAAGCGGCCGCTGATCTTCAGACCTGGAGGAGG
AGATATGAGGGACAATTGGAGAAGTGAATTATATAAATATAAAGTAGTAAAAATTGAACCATTAGGAGTA
GCACCCACCAAGGCAAAGAGAAGAGTGGTGCAGAGAGAAAAAAGAGCAGTGGGAATAGGAGCTTTGTTCC
TTGGGTTCTTGGGAGCAGCAGGAAGCACTATGGGCGCAGCGTCAATGACGCTGACGGTACAGGCCAGACA
ATTATTGTCTGGTATAGTGCAGCAGCAGAACAATTTGCTGAGGGCTATTGAGGCGCAACAGCATCTGTTG
CAACTCACAGTCTGGGGCATCAAGCAGCTCCAGGCAAGAATCCTGGCTGTGGAAAGATACCTAAAGGATC
AACAGCTCCTGGGGATTTGGGGTTGCTCTGGAAAACTCATTTGCACCACTGCTGTGCCTTGGAATGCTAG
TTGGAGTAATAAATCTCTGGAACAGATTTGGAATCACACGACCTGGATGGAGTGGGACAGAGAAATTAAC
AATTACACAAGCTTAATACACTCCTTAATTGAAGAATCGCAAAACCAGCAAGAAAAGAATGAACAAGAAT
TATTGGAATTAGATAAATGGGCAAGTTTGTGGAATTGGTTTAACATAACAAATTGGCTGTGGTATATAAA
ATTATTCATAATGATAGTAGGAGGCTTGGTAGGTTTAAGAATAGTTTTTGCTGTACTTTCTATAGTGAAT
AGAGTTAGGCAGGGATATTCACCATTATCGTTTCAGACCCACCTCCCAACCCCGAGGGGACCCAGAGAGG
GCCTATTTCCCATGATTCCTTCATATTTGCATATACGATACAAGGCTGTTAGAGAGATAATTAGAATTAA
TTTGACTGTAAACACAAAGATATTAGTACAAAATACGTGACGTAGAAAGTAATAATTTCTTGGGTAGTTT
GCAGTTTTAAAATTATGTTTTAAAATGGACTATCATATGCTTACCGTAACTTGAAAGTATTTCGATTTCT
TGGCTTTATATATCTTGTGGAAAGGACGAAACACCGCCATAGATATTAACAACATGGTTTTAGAGCTAGA
AATAGCAAGTTAAAATAAGGCTAGTCCGTTATCAACTTGAAAAAGTGGCACCGAGTCGGTGCTTTTTTAA
GCTTGGCGTAACTAGATCTTGAGACAAATGGCAGTATTCATCCACAATTTTAAAAGAAAAGGGGGGATTG
GGGGGTACAGTGCAGGGGAAAGAATAGTAGACATAATAGCAACAGACATACAAACTAAAGAATTACAAAA
ACAAATTACAAAAATTCAAAATTTTCGGGTTTATTACAGGGACAGCAGAGATCCACTTTGGCGCCGGCTC
GAGGGGG
Features (pLannotate 1.2.2; 29 found; start..end, strand, type, name):
     14..80      +  CDS            small t antigen (fragment): SV40 (simian virus 40) small t antigen
    106..317     +  promoter       EF-1α core promoter: core promoter for human elongation factor EF-1α
    318..1256    +  intron         EF-1α intron A: intron upstream of the start codon of human EF-1α
   1278..1877    +  CDS            PuroR (fragment): puromycin N-acetyltransferase; pac from Streptomyces; confers resistance to puromycin
   1893..2481    +  misc_feature   WPRE: woodchuck hepatitis virus posttranscriptional regulatory element
   2532..2551    +  misc_feature   cPPT/CTS (fragment): central polypurine tract and central termination sequence of HIV-1
   2553..2786    +  LTR            3' LTR (ΔU3): self-inactivating 3' long terminal repeat (LTR) from HIV-1
   2864..2985    +  polyA_signal   SV40 poly(A) signal: SV40 polyadenylation signal
   3025..3160    +  rep_origin     SV40 ori: SV40 origin of replication
   3181..3199    -  promoter       T7 promoter: promoter for bacteriophage T7 RNA polymerase
   3207..3362    +  CDS            lacZα (fragment): LacZα fragment of β-galactosidase; lacZ fragment
   3367..3795    +  rep_origin     f1 ori (sequence partly withheld): f1 bacteriophage origin of replication; arrow indicates direction of (+) strand synthesis
   3848..3952    +  promoter       AmpR promoter: bla
   3953..4813    +  CDS            AmpR: β-lactamase; bla; confers resistance to ampicillin, carbenicillin, and related antibiotics
   4984..5572    +  rep_origin     ori: high-copy-number ColE1/pMB1/pBR322/pUC origin of replication
   5755..5847    +  CDS            lacI (fragment): lac repressor; lacI; The lac repressor binds to the lac operator to inhibit transcription in E. coli. This inhibition can be relieved by adding lactose or isopropyl-β-D-thiogalactopyranoside (IPTG).
   5860..5881    +  protein_bind   CAP binding site: CAP binding activates transcription in the presence of cAMP. E. coli catabolite activator protein
   5896..5926    +  promoter       lac promoter: promoter for the E. coli lac operon
   5934..5950    +  protein_bind   lac operator: The lac repressor binds to the lac operator to inhibit transcription in E. coli. This inhibition can be relieved by adding lactose or isopropyl-β-D-thiogalactopyranoside (IPTG). lac repressor encoded by lacI
   5995..6013    +  promoter       T3 promoter: promoter for bacteriophage T3 RNA polymerase
   6041..6267    +  promoter       RSV promoter: Rous sarcoma virus enhancer/promoter
   6268..6448    +  LTR            5' LTR (truncated): truncated 5' long terminal repeat (LTR) from HIV-1
   6495..6620    +  misc_feature   HIV-1 Ψ: packaging signal of human immunodeficiency virus type 1
   6604..6967    +  CDS            HIV-1 gag (fragment): gag protein from human immunodeficiency virus 1; gag
   7113..7346    +  misc_feature   RRE: The Rev response element (RRE) of HIV-1 allows for Rev-dependent mRNA export from the nucleus to the cytoplasm.
   7723..7749    +  CDS            Rev (fragment): human immunodeficiency virus 1 (HIV-1) Rev protein; rev; enhances nuclear export of unspliced and incompletely spliced viral mRNAs
   7753..7993    +  promoter       U6 promoter: RNA polymerase III promoter for human U6 snRNA
   8023..8098    +  misc_RNA       gRNA scaffold: guide RNA scaffold for the Streptococcus pyogenes CRISPR/Cas9 system
   8154..8271    +  misc_feature   cPPT/CTS: central polypurine tract and central termination sequence of HIV-1
