[The description below was written by a language model from this plasmid's Addgene catalogue record and pLannotate feature annotations shown in this document.]
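Description:
TNNI3K gRNA (BRDN0001147407) is a third-generation lentiviral guide RNA plasmid built on the lentiGuide-Puro backbone and designed to target human TNNI3K. The guide also matches the FPGT-TNNI3K readthrough transcript, and the depositor lists three reference transcripts against which it was designed. In bacteria the plasmid replicates from a high-copy ColE1/pUC-type origin and is selected through the β-lactamase (AmpR) gene. The backbone also carries an f1 origin, an SV40 origin and poly(A) signal, and remnants of lac, T3 and T7 cloning-vector elements.

The viral portion begins with an RSV promoter fused to a truncated HIV-1 5' LTR, which makes genomic RNA production in packaging cells independent of Tat. This is followed by the Ψ packaging signal with a gag fragment, the Rev response element for nuclear export of the genomic RNA, and a cPPT/CTS. It ends with a ΔU3 self-inactivating 3' LTR. Two expression units lie between the LTRs. In the first, a human U6 RNA polymerase III promoter drives the TNNI3K-specific spacer joined to the Streptococcus pyogenes Cas9 gRNA scaffold. In the second, the EF-1α core promoter with its intron A drives puromycin N-acetyltransferase, followed by a WPRE to enhance transcript expression, so transduced mammalian cells can be selected with puromycin.

The plasmid does not encode Cas9, so it must be used with a separate Cas9 vector such as lentiCas9-Blast or in cells that already express Cas9. It belongs to a human kinome gRNA collection produced with optimized sgRNA design rules, and is suited to Cas9-mediated knockout of TNNI3K in human cells.
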