Addgene plasmid #77898: TNNI3K gRNA (BRDN0001147407)
Purpose: 3rd generation lentiviral gRNA plasmid targeting human TNNI3K
Depositing lab: John Doench & David Root. Depositing organization: Broad Institute. Publication: Optimized sgRNA design to maximize activity and minimize off-target effects of CRISPR-Cas9. Doench JG, Fusi N, Sullender M, Hegde M, Vaimberg EW, Donovan KF, Smith I, Tothova Z, Wilen C, Orchard R, Virgin HW, Listgarten J, Root DE. Nat Biotechnol. 2016 Jan 18. doi: 10.1038/nbt.3437. PubMed 26780180.
Backbone
  Vector backbone: lentiGuide-Puro
  Backbone manufacturer: Zhang Lab (Addgene plasmid # 52963)
  Vector type: Mammalian Expression, Lentiviral, CRISPR
  Selectable markers: Puromycin
Growth in bacteria
  Bacterial resistance: Ampicillin, 100 μg/mL
  Growth temperature: 37°C
  Growth strain: DH5alpha
  Copy number: High Copy
Gene/Insert
  Gene/Insert name: FPGT-TNNI3K,TNNI3K (alt names: TNNI3K; NM_001112808.2)
  gRNA/shRNA sequence: CCATAGATATTAACAACATG
  Species: H. sapiens (human)
  Entrez Gene: FPGT-TNNI3K (a.k.a. CARK, TNNI3K); TNNI3K (a.k.a. CARK, CCDD)
  Promoter: hU6
  Cloning method: Unknown
  Sequencing primers: 5′ U6-F; 3′ pS2-R
Terms and licenses: Academic/Nonprofit Terms; Industry Terms: Not Available to Industry
Depositor comments: The gRNA was designed to target the following Genbank reference sequence(s): NM_001112808.2,NM_001199327.1,NM_015978.2. Note that this plasmid does NOT contain Cas9. It should be used in conjunction with lentiCas9-Blast (Addgene #52962) or otherwise with cell lines already expressing Cas9. Browse the full kinome gRNA library at http://www.addgene.org/pooled-library/broadgpp-human-kinome/ or visit http://www.broadinstitute.org/rnai/public/ for detailed protocols and information.
How to cite: TNNI3K gRNA (BRDN0001147407) was a gift from John Doench & David Root (Addgene plasmid # 77898 ; http://n2t.net/addgene:77898 ; RRID:Addgene_77898)
