>Addgene plasmid #77898 | TNNI3K gRNA (BRDN0001147407) | depositor partial sequence | sequence record 145358 | Target Sequence
CCATAGATATTAACAACATG
