>Addgene plasmid #77898 | TNNI3K gRNA (BRDN0001147407) | addgene partial sequence | sequence record 188611 | hU6-F
GGGTAGAAAGTAATAATTTCTTGGGTAGTTTGCAGTTTTAAAATTATGTTTTAAAATGGACTATCATATG
CTTACCGTAACTTGAAAGTATTTCGATTTCTTGGCTTTATATATCTTGTGGAAAGGACGAAACACCGCCA
TAGATATTAACAACATGGTTTTAGAGCTAGAAATAGCAAGTTAAAATAAGGCTAGTCCGTTATCAACTTG
AAAAAGTGGCACCGAGTCGGTGCTTTTTTAAGCTTGGCGTAACTAGATCTTGAGACAAATGGCAGTATTC
ATCCACAATTTTAAAAGAAAAGGGGGGATTGGGGGGTACAGTGCAGGGGAAAGAATAGTAGACATAATAG
CAACAGACATACAAACTAAAGAATTACAAAAACAAATTACAAAAATTCAAAATTTTCGGGTTTATTACAG
GGACAGCAGAGATCCACTTTGGCGCCGGCTCGAGGGGGCCCGGGTGCAAAGATGGATAAAGTTTTAAACA
GAGAGGAATCTTTGCAGCTAATGGACCTTCTAGGTCTTGAAAGGAGTGGGAATTGGCTCCGGTGCCCGTC
AGTGGGCAGA
